>Addgene plasmid #144638 | TFORF3162 | addgene full sequence | sequence record 348334 | Addgene NGS Result
GGCTCCGGTGCCCGTCAGTGGGCAGAGCGCACATCGCCCACAGTCCCCGAGAAGTTGGGGGGAGGGGTCG
GCAATTGAACCGGTGCCTAGAGAAGGTGGCGCGGGGTAAACTGGGAAAGTGATGTCGTGTACTGGCTCCG
CCTTTTTCCCGAGGGTGGGGGAGAACCGTATATAAGTGCAGTAGTCGCCGTGAACGTTCTTTTTCGCAAC
GGGTTTGCCGCCAGAACACAGGTAAGTGCCGTGTGTGGTTCCCGCGGGCCTGGCCTCTTTACGGGTTATG
GCCCTTGCGTGCCTTGAATTACTTCCACCTGGCTGCAGTACGTGATTCTTGATCCCGAGCTTCGGGTTGG
AAGTGGGTGGGAGAGTTCGAGGCCTTGCGCTTAAGGAGCCCCTTCGCCTCGTGCTTGAGTTGAGGCCTGG
CCTGGGCGCTGGGGCCGCCGCGTGCGAATCTGGTGGCACCTTCGCGCCTGTCTCGCTGCTTTCGATAAGT
CTCTAGCCATTTAAAATTTTTGATGACCTGCTGCGACGCTTTTTTTCTGGCAAGATAGTCTTGTAAATGC
GGGCCAAGATCTGCACACTGGTATTTCGGTTTTTGGGGCCGCGGGCGGCGACGGGGCCCGTGCGTCCCAG
CGCACATGTTCGGCGAGGCGGGGCCTGCGAGCGCGGCCACCGAGAATCGGACGGGGGTAGTCTCAAGCTG
GCCGGCCTGCTCTGGTGCCTGGCCTCGCGCCGCCGTGTATCGCCCCGCCCTGGGCGGCAAGGCTGGCCCG
GTCGGCACCAGTTGCGTGAGCGGAAAGATGGCCGCTTCCCGGCCCTGCTGCAGGGAGCTCAAAATGGAGG
ACGCGGCGCTCGGGAGAGCGGGCGGGTGAGTCACCCACACAAAGGAAAAGGGCCTTTCCGTCCTCAGCCG
TCGCTTCATGTGACTCCACGGAGTACCGGGCGCCGTCCAGGCACCTCGATTAGTTCTCGAGCTTTTGGAG
TACGTCGTCTTTAGGTTGGGGGGAGGGGTTTTATGCGATGGAGTTTCCCCACACTGAGTGGGTGGAGACT
GAAGTTAGGCCAGCTTGGCACTTGATGTAATTCTCCTTGGAATTTGCCCTTTTTGAGTTTGGATCTTGGT
TCATTCTCAAGCCTCAGACAGTGGTTCAAAGTTTTTTTCTTCCATTTCAGGTGTCGTGAGGCTAGCATCG
ATTGATCAACAAGTTTGTACAAAAAAGTTGGCATGAGTTCTCATTTTGCCCAAGACCTTTGGCCAGAGAA
CATACAAAATTCTTTCCAAATAGGGATGCTGAGAAGATATGAAGAATGCAGACATGACAATTTACAGTTA
AAAAAAGGCTGTAAAAGCGTGGGTGAGCATAAGGTGCACAAAGGAGGTTATAATGGACTTAACCAATGTT
TGACAACTACCCAGAAAGAAATATTTCAATGTGATAAATATGGAAAAGTCTTTCATAAGTTTTCAAATTC
AAACACATATAAGACAAGACATACTGGAATAAATCTTTTCAAATGTATAATATGTGGCAAAGCTTTTAAA
CGGTCCTCAACCCTTACTACACATAAGAAAATTCATACTGGAGAGAAACCTTACAGATGTGAAGAATGTG
GCAAAGCTTTTAACCAATCTGCAAACCTTACTACACATAAGAGAATTCATACCGGAGAGAAACCCTACAG
ATGTGAAGAATGTGGCAAAGCCTTTAAGCAGTCCTCAAACCTTACTACACATAAGAAAATTCATACTGGA
GAGAAACCCTACAAATGTGAAGAATGTGGCAAAGCCTTCAACCGATCCACAGACCTTACTACACATAAGA
TAGTTCATACTGGAGAGAAACCCTACAAATGTGAAGAATGTGGCAAAGCCTTTAAGCACCCCTCACACGT
TACCACACATAAGAAAATTCATACTAGAGGGAAACCCTACAACTGTGAAGAATGTGGCAAATCCTTTAAG
CACTGCTCTAACCTTACTATACATAAGAGAATTCATACAGGAGAGAAACCCTACAAATGTGAAGAATGTG
GCAAAGCCTTTCACCTATCCTCACACCTTACTACACATAAGATACTTCATACTGGAGAGAAACCCTACAG
ATGTAGAGAATGTGGCAAAGCTTTTAACCATTCCACAACCCTTTTTTCACATGAGAAAATTCATACTGGA
GAGAAACCCTACAAATGTGATGAATGTGGCAAAACCTTTACCTGGCCCTCAATCCTCTCCAAACATAAAA
GAACTCATACTGGAGAGAAACCCTACAAATGTGAAGAATGTGGCAAATCCTTTACTGCATCCTCAACTCT
AACTACACATAAGAGAATTCATACTGGAGAGAAACCTTACAAATGTGAAGAATGTGGCAAAGCTTTTAAC
TGGTCCTCAGACCTTAATAAACATAAGAAAATTCATATTGAACGAAAACCCTACATAGTGAAGAATGTGA
CAGATCTTTTAAATGTTCCTCCACTTTTAATTAGCATAAGATACCCAACTTTCTTGTACAAAGTGGTTGA
TATCGGTAAGCCTATCCCTAACCCTCTCCTCGGTCTCGATTCTACGTAGTAATGAACTAGTCCGTAACTT
GAAAGTATTTCGATTTCTTGGCTTTATATATCTTGTGGAAAGGACGACAAATCTCTGTTGACCAGACGGT
GACGCGTTAAGTCGACAATCAACCTCTGGATTACAAAATTTGTGAAAGATTGACTGGTATTCTTAACTAT
GTTGCTCCTTTTACGCTATGTGGATACGCTGCTTTAATGCCTTTGTATCATGCTATTGCTTCCCGTATGG
CTTTCATTTTCTCCTCCTTGTATAAATCCTGGTTGCTGTCTCTTTATGAGGAGTTGTGGCCCGTTGTCAG
GCAACGTGGCGTGGTGTGCACTGTGTTTGCTGACGCAACCCCCACTGGTTGGGGCATTGCCACCACCTGT
CAGCTCCTTTCCGGGACTTTCGCTTTCCCCCTCCCTATTGCCACGGCGGAACTCATCGCCGCCTGCCTTG
CCCGCTGCTGGACAGGGGCTCGGCTGTTGGGCACTGACAATTCCGTGGTGTTGTCGGGGAAATCATCGTC
CTTTCCTTGGCTGCTCGCCTGTGTTGCCACCTGGATTCTGCGCGGGACGTCCTTCTGCTACGTCCCTTCG
GCCCTCAATCCAGCGGACCTTCCTTCCCGCGGCCTGCTGCCGGCTCTGCGGCCTCTTCCGCGTCTTCGCC
TTCGCCCTCAGACGAGTCGGATCTCCCTTTGGGCCGCCTCCCCGCGTCGACTTTAAGACCAATGACTTAC
AAGGCAGCTGTAGATCTTAGCCACTTTTTAAAAGAAAAGGGGGGACTGGAAGGGCTAATTCACTCCCAAC
GAAGACAAGATCTGCTTTTTGCTTGTACTGGGTCTCTCTGGTTAGACCAGATCTGAGCCTGGGAGCTCTC
TGGCTAACTAGGGAACCCACTGCTTAAGCCTCAATAAAGCTTGCCTTGAGTGCTTCAAGTAGTGTGTGCC
CGTCTGTTGTGTGACTCTGGTAACTAGAGATCCCTCAGACCCTTTTAGTCAGTGTGGAAAATCTCTAGCA
GTACGTATAGTAGTTCATGTCATCTTATTATTCAGTATTTATAACTTGCAAAGAAATGAATATCAGAGAG
TGAGAGGAACTTGTTTATTGCAGCTTATAATGGTTACAAATAAAGCAATAGCATCACAAATTTCACAAAT
AAAGCATTTTTTTCACTGCATTCTAGTTGTGGTTTGTCCAAACTCATCAATGTATCTTATCATGTCTGGC
TCTAGCTATCCCGCCCCTAACTCCGCCCATCCCGCCCCTAACTCCGCCCAGTTCCGCCCATTCTCCGCCC
CATGGCTGACTAATTTTTTTTATTTATGCAGAGGCCGAGGCCGCCTCGGCCTCTGAGCTATTCCAGAAGT
AGTGAGGAGGCTTTTTTGGAGGCCTAGGGACGTACCCAATTCGCCCTATAGTGAGTCGTATTACGCGCGC
TCACTGGCCGTCGTTTTACAACGTCGTGACTGGGAAAACCCTGGCGTTACCCAACTTAATCGCCTTGCAG
CACATCCCCCTTTCGCCAGCTGGCGTAATAGCGAAGAGGCCCGCACCGATCGCCCTTCCCAACAGTTGCG
CAGCCTGAATGGCGAATGGG
[124 nt withheld, positions 4151-4274]
C
[91 nt withheld, positions 4276-4366]
A
[49 nt withheld, positions 4368-4416]
CCTTTGACGTTGGAGTCCACGTTCTTT
[37 nt withheld, positions 4444-4480]
ACCCTATCTCGGTCTATTCTTTTGATTTATAAGGGATTTTGCCGATTTCGGCCTATTGGTTAAAAAATGA
GCTGATTTAACAAAAATTTAACGCGAATTTTAACAAAATATTAACGCTTACAATTTAGGTGGCACTTTTC
GGGGAAATGTGCGCGGAACCCCTATTTGTTTATTTTTCTAAATACATTCAAATATGTATCCGCTCATGAG
ACAATAACCCTGATAAATGCTTCAATAATATTGAAAAAGGAAGAGTATGAGTATTCAACATTTCCGTGTC
GCCCTTATTCCCTTTTTTGCGGCATTTTGCCTTCCTGTTTTTGCTCACCCAGAAACGCTGGTGAAAGTAA
AAGATGCTGAAGATCAGTTGGGTGCACGAGTGGGTTACATCGAACTGGATCTCAACAGCGGTAAGATCCT
TGAGAGTTTTCGCCCCGAAGAACGTTTTCCAATGATGAGCACTTTTAAAGTTCTGCTATGTGGCGCGGTA
TTATCCCGTATTGACGCCGGGCAAGAGCAACTCGGTCGCCGCATACACTATTCTCAGAATGACTTGGTTG
AGTACTCACCAGTCACAGAAAAGCATCTTACGGATGGCATGACAGTAAGAGAATTATGCAGTGCTGCCAT
AACCATGAGTGATAACACTGCGGCCAACTTACTTCTGACAACGATCGGAGGACCGAAGGAGCTAACCGCT
TTTTTGCACAACATGGGGGATCATGTAACTCGCCTTGATCGTTGGGAACCGGAGCTGAATGAAGCCATAC
CAAACGACGAGCGTGACACCACGATGCCTGTAGCAATGGCAACAACGTTGCGCAAACTATTAACTGGCGA
ACTACTTACTCTAGCTTCCCGGCAACAATTAATAGACTGGATGGAGGCGGATAAAGTTGCAGGACCACTT
CTGCGCTCGGCCCTTCCGGCTGGCTGGTTTATTGCTGATAAATCTGGAGCCGGTGAGCGTGGGTCTCGCG
GTATCATTGCAGCACTGGGGCCAGATGGTAAGCCCTCCCGTATCGTAGTTATCTACACGACGGGGAGTCA
GGCAACTATGGATGAACGAAATAGACAGATCGCTGAGATAGGTGCCTCACTGATTAAGCATTGGTAACTG
TCAGACCAAGTTTACTCATATATACTTTAGATTGATTTAAAACTTCATTTTTAATTTAAAAGGATCTAGG
TGAAGATCCTTTTTGATAATCTCATGACCAAAATCCCTTAACGTGAGTTTTCGTTCCACTGAGCGTCAGA
CCCCGTAGAAAAGATCAAAGGATCTTCTTGAGATCCTTTTTTTCTGCGCGTAATCTGCTGCTTGCAAACA
AAAAAACCACCGCTACCAGCGGTGGTTTGTTTGCCGGATCAAGAGCTACCAACTCTTTTTCCGAAGGTAA
CTGGCTTCAGCAGAGCGCAGATACCAAATACTGTTCTTCTAGTGTAGCCGTAGTTAGGCCACCACTTCAA
GAACTCTGTAGCACCGCCTACATACCTCGCTCTGCTAATCCTGTTACCAGTGGCTGCTGCCAGTGGCGAT
AAGTCGTGTCTTACCGGGTTGGACTCAAGACGATAGTTACCGGATAAGGCGCAGCGGTCGGGCTGAACGG
GGGGTTCGTGCACACAGCCCAGCTTGGAGCGAACGACCTACACCGAACTGAGATACCTACAGCGTGAGCT
ATGAGAAAGCGCCACGCTTCCCGAAGGGAGAAAGGCGGACAGGTATCCGGTAAGCGGCAGGGTCGGAACA
GGAGAGCGCACGAGGGAGCTTCCAGGGGGAAACGCCTGGTATCTTTATAGTCCTGTCGGGTTTCGCCACC
TCTGACTTGAGCGTCGATTTTTGTGATGCTCGTCAGGGGGGCGGAGCCTATGGAAAAACGCCAGCAACGC
GGCCTTTTTACGGTTCCTGGCCTTTTGCTGGCCTTTTGCTCACATGTTCTTTCCTGCGTTATCCCCTGAT
TCTGTGGATAACCGTATTACCGCCTTTGAGTGAGCTGATACCGCTCGCCGCAGCCGAACGACCGAGCGCA
GCGAGTCAGTGAGCGAGGAAGCGGAAGAGCGCCCAATACGCAAACCGCCTCTCCCCGCGCGTTGGCCGAT
TCATTAATGCAGCTGGCACGACAGGTTTCCCGACTGGAAAGCGGGCAGTGAGCGCAACGCAATTAATGTG
AGTTAGCTCACTCATTAGGCACCCCAGGCTTTACACTTTATGCTTCCGGCTCGTATGTTGTGTGGAATTG
TGAGCGGATAACAATTTCACACAGGAAACAGCTATGACCATGATTACGCCAAGCGCGCAATTAACCCTCA
CTAAAGGGAACAAAAGCTGGAGCTGCAAGCTTAATGTAGTCTTATGCAATACTCTTGTAGTCTTGCAACA
TGGTAACGATGAGTTAGCAACATGCCTTACAAGGAGAGAAAAAGCACCGTGCATGCCGATTGGTGGAAGT
AAGGTGGTACGATCGTGCCTTATTAGGAAGGCAACAGACGGGTCTGACATGGATTGGACGAACCACTGAA
TTGCCGCATTGCAGAGATATTGTATTTAAGTGCCTAGCTCGATACATAAACGGGTCTCTCTGGTTAGACC
AGATCTGAGCCTGGGAGCTCTCTGGCTAACTAGGGAACCCACTGCTTAAGCCTCAATAAAGCTTGCCTTG
AGTGCTTCAAGTAGTGTGTGCCCGTCTGTTGTGTGACTCTGGTAACTAGAGATCCCTCAGACCCTTTTAG
TCAGTGTGGAAAATCTCTAGCAGTGGCGCCCGAACAGGGACTTGAAAGCGAAAGGGAAACCAGAGGAGCT
CTCTCGACGCAGGACTCGGCTTGCTGAAGCGCGCACGGCAAGAGGCGAGGGGCGGCGACTGGTGAGTACG
CCAAAAATTTTGACTAGCGGAGGCTAGAAGGAGAGAGATGGGTGCGAGAGCGTCAGTATTAAGCGGGGGA
GAATTAGATCGCGATGGGAAAAAATTCGGTTAAGGCCAGGGGGAAAGAAAAAATATAAATTAAAACATAT
AGTATGGGCAAGCAGGGAGCTAGAACGATTCGCAGTTAATCCTGGCCTGTTAGAAACATCAGAAGGCTGT
AGACAAATACTGGGACAGCTACAACCATCCCTTCAGACAGGATCAGAAGAACTTAGATCATTATATAATA
CAGTAGCAACCCTCTATTGTGTGCATCAAAGGATAGAGATAAAAGACACCAAGGAAGCTTTAGACAAGAT
AGAGGAAGAGCAAAACAAAAGTAAGACCACCGCACAGCAAGCGGCCGCTGATCTTCAGACCTGGAGGAGG
AGATATGAGGGACAATTGGAGAAGTGAATTATATAAATATAAAGTAGTAAAAATTGAACCATTAGGAGTA
GCACCCACCAAGGCAAAGAGAAGAGTGGTGCAGAGAGAAAAAAGAGCAGTGGGAATAGGAGCTTTGTTCC
TTGGGTTCTTGGGAGCAGCAGGAAGCACTATGGGCGCAGCGTCAATGACGCTGACGGTACAGGCCAGACA
ATTATTGTCTGGTATAGTGCAGCAGCAGAACAATTTGCTGAGGGCTATTGAGGCGCAACAGCATCTGTTG
CAACTCACAGTCTGGGGCATCAAGCAGCTCCAGGCAAGAATCCTGGCTGTGGAAAGATACCTAAAGGATC
AACAGCTCCTGGGGATTTGGGGTTGCTCTGGAAAACTCATTTGCACCACTGCTGTGCCTTGGAATGCTAG
TTGGAGTAATAAATCTCTGGAACAGATTTGGAATCACACGACCTGGATGGAGTGGGACAGAGAAATTAAC
AATTACACAAGCTTAATACACTCCTTAATTGAAGAATCGCAAAACCAGCAAGAAAAGAATGAACAAGAAT
TATTGGAATTAGATAAATGGGCAAGTTTGTGGAATTGGTTTAACATAACAAATTGGCTGTGGTATATAAA
ATTATTCATAATGATAGTAGGAGGCTTGGTAGGTTTAAGAATAGTTTTTGCTGTACTTTCTATAGTGAAT
AGAGTTAGGCAGGGATATTCACCATTATCGTTTCAGACCCACCTCCCAACCCCGAGGGGACCCATGCATT
GCATCTCAATTAGTCAGCAACCAGGTGTGGAAAGTCCCCAGGCTCCCCAGCAGGCAGAAGTATGCAAAGC
ATGCGTCTCAATTAGTCAGCAACCATAGTCCCGCCCCTAACTCCGCCCATCCCGCCCCTAACTCCGCCCA
GTTCCGCCCATTCTCCGCCCCATGGCTGACTAATTTTTTTTATTTATGCAGAGGCCGAGGCCGCCTCGGC
CTCTGAGCTATTCCAGAAGTAGTGAGGAGGCTTTTTTGGAGGCCTAGGCTTTTGCAAAAAGCTTTCTAGA
GGTACCACCGGAGCTTACCATGACCGAGTACAAGCCCACGGTGCGCCTCGCCACCCGCGACGACGTCCCC
AGGGCCGTACGCACCCTCGCCGCCGCGTTCGCCGACTACCCCGCCACGCGCCACACCGTCGATCCGGACC
GCCACATCGAGCGGGTCACCGAGCTGCAAGAACTCTTCCTCACGCGCGTCGGGCTCGACATCGGCAAGGT
GTGGGTCGCGGACGACGGCGCCGCCGTGGCGGTCTGGACCACGCCGGAGAGCGTCGAAGCGGGGGCGGTG
TTCGCCGAGATCGGCCCGCGCATGGCCGAGTTGAGCGGTTCCCGGCTGGCCGCGCAGCAACAGATGGAAG
GCCTCCTGGCGCCGCACCGGCCCAAGGAGCCCGCGTGGTTCCTGGCCACCGTCGGCGTCTCGCCCGACCA
CCAGGGCAAGGGTCTGGGCAGCGCCGTCGTGCTCCCCGGAGTGGAGGCGGCCGAGCGCGCCGGGGTGCCC
GCCTTCCTGGAGACCTCCGCGCCCCGCAACCTCCCCTTCTACGAGCGGCTCGGCTTCACCGTCACCGCCG
ACGTCGAGGTGCCCGAAGGACCGCGCACCTGGTGCATGACCCGCAAGCCCGGTGCCAGTTAACGAATTCT
AGATCTTGAGACAAATGGCAGTATTCATCCACAATTTTAAAAGAAAAGGGGGGATTGGGGGGTACAGTGC
AGGGGAAAGAATAGTAGACATAATAGCAACAGACATACAAACTAAAGAATTACAAAAACAAATTACAAAA
ATTCAAAATTTTCGGGTTTATTACAGGGACAGCAGAGATCCACTTTGGCGCCGGCTCGAGGCCTGCAGGT
GCAAAGATGGATAAAGTTTTAAACAGAGAGGAATCTTTGCAGCTAATGGACCTTCTAGGTCTTGAAAGGA
GTGGGAATT
Features (pLannotate 1.2.2; 33 found; start..end, strand, type, name):
      1..1179    +  promoter       EF-1α promoter: strong constitutive promoter for human elongation factor EF-1α
   1211..1495    +  CDS            ZNF138 (fragment): ZN138_HUMAN - Experimental evidence at protein level: Swiss-Prot protein existence level 1. May be involved in transcriptional regulation as a repressor. From Homo sapiens (Human).
   2493..2517    -  protein_bind   attB2: mutant version of attB; recombination site for the Gateway® BP reaction BP Clonase™
   2525..2566    +  CDS            V5 tag: epitope tag from simian virus 5
   2582..2635    +  promoter       U6 promoter (fragment): RNA polymerase III promoter for human U6 snRNA
   2677..3265    +  misc_feature   WPRE: woodchuck hepatitis virus posttranscriptional regulatory element
   3316..3335    +  misc_feature   cPPT/CTS (fragment): central polypurine tract and central termination sequence of HIV-1
   3337..3570    +  LTR            3' LTR (ΔU3): self-inactivating 3' long terminal repeat (LTR) from HIV-1
   3648..3769    +  polyA_signal   SV40 poly(A) signal: SV40 polyadenylation signal
   3809..3944    +  rep_origin     SV40 ori: SV40 origin of replication
   3965..3983    -  promoter       T7 promoter: promoter for bacteriophage T7 RNA polymerase
   3991..4146    +  CDS            lacZα (fragment): LacZα fragment of β-galactosidase; lacZ fragment
   4151..4579    +  rep_origin     f1 ori (sequence partly withheld): f1 bacteriophage origin of replication; arrow indicates direction of (+) strand synthesis
   4632..4736    +  promoter       AmpR promoter: bla
   4737..5597    +  CDS            AmpR: β-lactamase; bla; confers resistance to ampicillin, carbenicillin, and related antibiotics
   5768..6356    +  rep_origin     ori: high-copy-number ColE1/pMB1/pBR322/pUC origin of replication
   6539..6631    +  CDS            lacI (fragment): lac repressor; lacI; The lac repressor binds to the lac operator to inhibit transcription in E. coli. This inhibition can be relieved by adding lactose or isopropyl-β-D-thiogalactopyranoside (IPTG).
   6644..6665    +  protein_bind   CAP binding site: CAP binding activates transcription in the presence of cAMP. E. coli catabolite activator protein
   6680..6710    +  promoter       lac promoter: promoter for the E. coli lac operon
   6718..6734    +  protein_bind   lac operator: The lac repressor binds to the lac operator to inhibit transcription in E. coli. This inhibition can be relieved by adding lactose or isopropyl-β-D-thiogalactopyranoside (IPTG). lac repressor encoded by lacI
   6779..6797    +  promoter       T3 promoter: promoter for bacteriophage T3 RNA polymerase
   6825..7051    +  promoter       RSV promoter: Rous sarcoma virus enhancer/promoter
   7052..7232    +  LTR            5' LTR (truncated): truncated 5' long terminal repeat (LTR) from HIV-1
   7279..7404    +  misc_feature   HIV-1 Ψ: packaging signal of human immunodeficiency virus type 1
   7388..7751    +  CDS            HIV-1 gag (fragment): gag protein from human immunodeficiency virus 1; gag
   7897..8130    +  misc_feature   RRE: The Rev response element (RRE) of HIV-1 allows for Rev-dependent mRNA export from the nucleus to the cytoplasm.
   8507..8533    +  CDS            Rev (fragment): human immunodeficiency virus 1 (HIV-1) Rev protein; rev; enhances nuclear export of unspliced and incompletely spliced viral mRNAs
   8540..8563    +  promoter       SV40 promoter (fragment): SV40 early promoter
   8564..8635    +  promoter       SV40 promoter (fragment): SV40 enhancer and early promoter
   8659..8794    +  rep_origin     SV40 ori: SV40 origin of replication
   8840..9436    +  CDS            PuroR (fragment): puromycin N-acetyltransferase; pac from Streptomyces; confers resistance to puromycin
   9485..9602    +  misc_feature   cPPT/CTS: central polypurine tract and central termination sequence of HIV-1
   9667..9733    +  CDS            small t antigen (fragment): SV40 (simian virus 40) small t antigen
