[The description below was written by a language model from this plasmid's Addgene catalogue record and pLannotate feature annotations shown in this document.]
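Description:
TFORF3162 is a third-generation-style, self-inactivating lentiviral expression plasmid built on the pLX_TRC317 backbone, carrying the human zinc-finger transcription factor ZNF253 as one member of a large barcoded transcription factor ORF collection. In bacteria it is maintained by a high-copy ColE1/pUC origin and selected with ampicillin through the β-lactamase gene; an f1 origin and remnants of lac and phage promoter sequences are also present in the backbone. The depositor notes that the plasmid can recombine, as is common for LTR-containing vectors.

The viral genome is transcribed from an RSV promoter fused to a truncated HIV-1 5' LTR, followed by the Ψ packaging signal, a gag fragment and the RRE for Rev-dependent export. Within the provirus, an SV40 early promoter drives a puromycin resistance gene for selecting transduced mammalian cells, and a cPPT/CTS aids nuclear import. Downstream, the EF-1α promoter drives constitutive expression of the ZNF253 ORF, which was introduced by Gateway cloning (an attB2 site remains) and is fused at its C terminus to a V5 epitope tag for detection. The automated annotation labels the start of the ORF as a ZNF138 fragment, which probably reflects homology among related zinc-finger proteins, not a different insert. A WPRE enhances transcript expression, and the ΔU3 3' LTR makes the integrated provirus self-inactivating. The unique 24-bp barcode described in the catalogue entry is not annotated in the feature table.

The construct is intended for overexpressing ZNF253 in mammalian cells, particularly in pooled screens where the barcode identifies which transcription factor each cell received.
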