Addgene plasmid #144638: TFORF3162
Purpose: Lentiviral vector for overexpressing transcription factor ORFs with unique 24-bp barcodes. Barcodes facilitate identification of transcription factors in pooled screens.
Depositing lab: Feng Zhang. Depositing organization: Broad Institute. Publication: A transcription factor atlas of directed differentiation. Joung J, Ma S, Tay T, Geiger-Schuller KR, Kirchgatterer PC, Verdine VK, Guo B, Arias-Garcia MA, Allen WE, Singh A, Kuksenko O, Abudayyeh OO, Gootenberg JS, Fu Z, Macrae RK, Buenrostro JD, Regev A, Zhang F. Cell. 2023 Jan 5;186(1):209-229.e26. doi: 10.1016/j.cell.2022.11.026. PubMed 36608654.
Backbone
  Vector backbone: pLX_TRC317
  Backbone manufacturer: Broad Institute Genetic Perturbation Platform
  Backbone size w/o insert (bp): 8264
  Vector type: Mammalian Expression, Lentiviral
  Selectable markers: Puromycin
Growth in bacteria
  Bacterial resistance: Ampicillin, 100 μg/mL
  Growth temperature: 37°C
  Growth strain: NEB Stable
  Copy number: High Copy
Gene/Insert
  Gene/Insert name: ZNF253
  Species: H. sapiens (human)
  Insert size (bp): 1475
  Entrez Gene: ZNF253 (a.k.a. BMZF-1, BMZF1, ZNF411)
  Promoter: EF1a
  Tag / fusion protein: V5 (C terminal on insert)
  Cloning method: Gateway Cloning
  Sequencing primers: 5′ GGGTGGAGACTGAAGTTAGGCCAG; 3′ CACATAGCGTAAAAGGAGCAACATAG
Resource information
  A portion of this plasmid was derived from a plasmid made by: Broad Institute Genetic Perturbation Platform
Terms and licenses: Academic/Nonprofit Terms; Industry Terms: Not Available to Industry
Depositor comments: NM_001331134.1 Please test multiple small colonies in case of plasmid recombination. To make this collection available in a timely manner, a portion of this collection was not fully sequenced by Addgene. If an Addgene verified full plasmid sequence is not available, please contact us prior to placing an order to request the full sequence.
How to cite: TFORF3162 was a gift from Feng Zhang (Addgene plasmid # 144638 ; http://n2t.net/addgene:144638 ; RRID:Addgene_144638)
