>Addgene plasmid #144638 | TFORF3162 | depositor partial sequence | sequence record 286029 | Insert
ATCGATTGATCAACAAGTTTGTACAAAAAAGTTGGCATGAGTTCTCATTTTGCCCAAGACCTTTGGCCAG
AGAACATACAAAATTCTTTCCAAATAGGGATGCTGAGAAGATATGAAGAATGCAGACATGACAATTTACA
GTTAAAAAAAGGCTGTAAAAGCGTGGGTGAGCATAAGGTGCACAAAGGAGGTTATAATGGACTTAACCAA
TGTTTGACAACTACCCAGAAAGAAATATTTCAATGTGATAAATATGGAAAAGTCTTTCATAAGTTTTCAA
ATTCAAACACATATAAGACAAGACATACTGGAATAAATCTTTTCAAATGTATAATATGTGGCAAAGCTTT
TAAACGGTCCTCAACCCTTACTACACATAAGAAAATTCATACTGGAGAGAAACCTTACAGATGTGAAGAA
TGTGGCAAAGCTTTTAACCAATCTGCAAACCTTACTACACATAAGAGAATTCATACCGGAGAGAAACCCT
ACAGATGTGAAGAATGTGGCAAAGCCTTTAAGCAGTCCTCAAACCTTACTACACATAAGAAAATTCATAC
TGGAGAGAAACCCTACAAATGTGAAGAATGTGGCAAAGCCTTCAACCGATCCACAGACCTTACTACACAT
AAGATAGTTCATACTGGAGAGAAACCCTACAAATGTGAAGAATGTGGCAAAGCCTTTAAGCACCCCTCAC
ACGTTACCACACATAAGAAAATTCATACTAGAGGGAAACCCTACAACTGTGAAGAATGTGGCAAATCCTT
TAAGCACTGCTCTAACCTTACTATACATAAGAGAATTCATACAGGAGAGAAACCCTACAAATGTGAAGAA
TGTGGCAAAGCCTTTCACCTATCCTCACACCTTACTACACATAAGATACTTCATACTGGAGAGAAACCCT
ACAGATGTAGAGAATGTGGCAAAGCTTTTAACCATTCCACAACCCTTTTTTCACATGAGAAAATTCATAC
TGGAGAGAAACCCTACAAATGTGATGAATGTGGCAAAACCTTTACCTGGCCCTCAATCCTCTCCAAACAT
AAAAGAACTCATACTGGAGAGAAACCCTACAAATGTGAAGAATGTGGCAAATCCTTTACTGCATCCTCAA
CTCTAACTACACATAAGAGAATTCATACTGGAGAGAAACCTTACAAATGTGAAGAATGTGGCAAAGCTTT
TAACTGGTCCTCAGACCTTAATAAACATAAGAAAATTCATATTGAACGAAAACCCTACATAGTGAAGAAT
GTGACAGATCTTTTAAATGTTCCTCCACTTTTAATTAGCATAAGATACCCAACTTTCTTGTACAAAGTGG
TTGATATCGGTAAGCCTATCCCTAACCCTCTCCTCGGTCTCGATTCTACGTAGTAATGAACTAGTCCGTA
ACTTGAAAGTATTTCGATTTCTTGGCTTTATATATCTTGTGGAAAGGACGACAAATCTCTGTTGACCAGA
CGGTG
