>Addgene plasmid #144638 | TFORF3162 | depositor partial sequence | sequence record 286030 | Barcode
CAAATCTCTGTTGACCAGACGGTG
